Addgene plasmid #103104: pUC19-E7H313
Purpose: Cas9 coding gene template with optimized sequence for human codon usage
Depositing lab: Duhee Bang. Depositing organization: Yonsei University. Publication: High-throughput construction of multiple cas9 gene variants via assembly of high-depth tiled and sequence-verified oligonucleotides. Cho N, Seo HN, Ryu T, Kwon E, Huh S, Noh J, Yeom H, Hwang B, Ha H, Lee JH, Kwon S, Bang D. Nucleic Acids Res. 2018 May 18;46(9):e55. doi: 10.1093/nar/gky112. PubMed 29529247.
Backbone
  Vector backbone: pUC19
  Backbone manufacturer: NEB(New England Biolabs)
  Vector type: CRISPR ; Cloning vector
Growth in bacteria
  Bacterial resistance: Ampicillin, 100 μg/mL
  Growth temperature: 37°C
  Growth strain: DH5alpha
  Copy number: High Copy
Gene/Insert
  Gene/Insert name: E7H313(Cas9 coding gene from Sutterella wadsworthensis 3_1_45B)
  Insert size (bp): 4266
  Mutation: human codon-optimized
  Cloning method: Gibson Cloning
  Sequencing primers: 5′ gctgcaaggcgattaagttg; 3′ cggctcgtatgttgtgtgg
Terms and licenses: Academic/Nonprofit Terms; Industry Terms: Not Available to Industry
How to cite: pUC19-E7H313 was a gift from Duhee Bang (Addgene plasmid # 103104 ; http://n2t.net/addgene:103104 ; RRID:Addgene_103104)
