[The description below was written by a language model from this plasmid's Addgene catalogue record and pLannotate feature annotations shown in this document.]
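Description:
pUC19-E7H313 is a bacterial cloning plasmid built on the pUC19 backbone that stores a synthetic Cas9 coding sequence as a template rather than as an expression-ready cassette. It is maintained in E. coli at high copy through the ColE1/pUC-type origin and selected with ampicillin via the β-lactamase gene and its native promoter. The total sequenced length is about 7.0 kb. Short fragments annotated as bom, rop, lacI and RSF ori are small partial matches to backbone-derived sequence and do not indicate functional elements.

The insert, E7H313, is a 4,266 bp gene encoding the Cas9 orthologue of Sutterella wadsworthensis 3_1_45B, recoded for human codon usage and placed into the vector by Gibson assembly. The feature table does not annotate the Cas9 open reading frame itself. Its position can be inferred from the large unannotated stretch between the remaining lacZα fragment and the lac operator, lac promoter and CAP binding site, which is consistent with insertion into the pUC19 multiple cloning region and disruption of lacZα. No mammalian promoter, polyadenylation signal, nuclear localisation signal, epitope tag or guide RNA scaffold is recorded, so the plasmid as described would not drive Cas9 expression in human cells. The only nearby promoter is the bacterial lac promoter, and the record does not state whether the insert is oriented or framed for expression from it.

The stated purpose is to serve as a sequence-verified, human codon-optimised Cas9 gene template, one product of a high-throughput effort to assemble multiple cas9 gene variants from oligonucleotides. It is presumably intended for amplification or subcloning into expression vectors to characterise this orthologue.
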