Features (pLannotate 1.2.2; 11 found; start..end, strand, type, name):
    115..214     +  misc_feature   bom (fragment): basis of mobility region from pBR322
    220..374     -  CDS            lacZα (fragment): LacZα fragment of β-galactosidase; lacZ fragment
   4748..4764    -  protein_bind   lac operator: The lac repressor binds to the lac operator to inhibit transcription in E. coli. This inhibition can be relieved by adding lactose or isopropyl-β-D-thiogalactopyranoside (IPTG). lac repressor encoded by lacI
   4772..4802    -  promoter       lac promoter: promoter for the E. coli lac operon
   4817..4838    -  protein_bind   CAP binding site: CAP binding activates transcription in the presence of cAMP. E. coli catabolite activator protein
   4851..4943    -  CDS            lacI (fragment): lac repressor; lacI; The lac repressor binds to the lac operator to inhibit transcription in E. coli. This inhibition can be relieved by adding lactose or isopropyl-β-D-thiogalactopyranoside (IPTG).
   4945..4993    -  rep_origin     RSF ori (fragment): Plasmids containing the RSF 1030 origin of replication can be propagated in E. coli cells that contain additional plasmids with compatible origins.
   5176..5764    -  rep_origin     ori: high-copy-number ColE1/pMB1/pBR322/pUC origin of replication
   5935..6795    -  CDS            AmpR: β-lactamase; bla; confers resistance to ampicillin, carbenicillin, and related antibiotics
   6796..6900    -  promoter       AmpR promoter: bla
   6995..13      +  CDS            rop (fragment) (across the origin): Rop protein, which maintains plasmids at low copy number; rop
>Addgene plasmid #103104 | pUC19-E7H313 | addgene full sequence | sequence record 201813 | Addgene NGS Result
TGAAAACCTCTGACACATGCAGCTCCCGGAGACGGTCACAGCTTGTCTGTAAGCGGATGCCGGGAGCAGA
CAAGCCCGTCAGGGCGCGTCAGCGGGTGTTGGCGGGTGTCGGGGCTGGCTTAACTATGCGGCATCAGAGC
AGATTGTACTGAGAGTGCACCATATGCGGTGTGAAATACCGCACAGATGCGTAAGGAGAAAATACCGCAT
CAGGCGCCATTCGCCATTCAGGCTGCGCAACTGTTGGGAAGGGCGATCGGTGCGGGCCTCTTCGCTATTA
CGCCAGCTGGCGAAAGGGGGATGTGCTGCAAGGCGATTAAGTTGGGTAACGCCAGGGTTTTCCCAGTCAC
GACGTTGTAAAACGACGGCCAGTGTGCTGTCTCATCATTTTGGCAAAGAATTCGCGGCCGCCACCATGAC
ACAAAGTGAGCGGCGCTTTAGCTGTAGCATCGGAATAGATATGGGGGCTAAGTATACCGGCGTATTCTAT
GCGCTCTTTGACCGCGAAGAGCTCCCCACCAATCTCAACTCAAAGGCAATGACCCTTGTTATGCCCGAAA
CCGGCCCAAGATACGTGCAGGCACAACGCACCGCCGTTCGGCACAGGCTGCGGGGTCAGAAACGGTATAC
ACTGGCTCGCAAACTTGCATTCCTCGTAGTGGATGACATGATCAAGAAGCAGGAGAAGCGCCTGACAGAT
GAGGAGTGGAAGCGAGGGCGCGAAGCTCTCAGTGGGCTGTTGAAAAGGAGAGGTTACAGTAGGCCGAATG
CCGATGGTGAGGATCTGACCCCACTCGAGAACGTTAGGGCAGATGTCTTCGCCGCACATCCAGCGTTTAG
CACTTACTTTTCTGAGGTGCGGAGCCTGGCAGAGCAGTGGGAAGAGTTCACCGCCAATATCAGTAATGTC
GAGAAGTTTCTGGGCGATCCCAACATCCCGGCCGACAAAGAGTTTATCGAATTCGCAGTGGCTGAAGGGC
TGATCGATAAAACCGAGAAGAAGGCCTACCAATCTGCACTGTCCACCTTGAGAGCTAACGCCAACGTCCT
GACTGGCTTGAGGCAAATGGGACATAAGCCCAGAAGCGAATACTTTAAAGCGATTGAAGCCGATCTGAAG
AAGGACTCTCGGCTGGCCAAGATTAACGAGGCATTTGGAGGAGCTGAAAGGCTGGCTAGGCTCTTGGGAA
ACCTGAGTAACCTGCAGCTGAGGGCCGAGAGATGGTATTTTAATGCTCCTGACATTATGAAGGATCGCGG
CTGGGAACCAGATCGGTTTAAGAAGACTTTGGTGCGCGCCTTTAAGTTTTTCCATCCAGCAAAAGACCAG
AATAAACAGCACCTGGAACTGATTAAGCAAATAGAGAACAGCGAGGATATCATCGAAACCCTTTGCACCC
TCGATCCCAACAGAACCATCCCCCCATATGAGGACCAGAACAACCGGCGGCCCCCCCTCGATCAGACTCT
GCTCCTCTCTCCCGAAAAACTTACCCGCCAGTATGGCGAAATTTGGAAGACCTGGAGCGCCCGGCTTACT
TCTGCTGAGCCCACCCTGGCCCCCGCCGCGGAAATTCTTGAACGGTCAACAGACAGGAAATCAAGAGTTG
CCGTTAACGGTCATGAGCCTCTCCCAACGCTCGCATATCAACTGAGTTACGCACTCCAGCGAGCATTTGA
CAGATCCAAAGCCCTCGATCCCTACGCTCTGCGGGCTTTGGCGGCAGGGAGCAAATCCAACAAGCTGACT
TCTGCCCGCACCGCCCTCGAAAATTGCATTGGAGGGCAGAATGTTAAGACTTTCCTGGACTGCGCCCGCC
GGTACTATCGCGAGGCTGACGACGCCAAGGTTGGCTTGTGGTTTGATAACGCAGACGGACTGCTGGAAAG
GAGTGACCTCCACCCACCCATGAAAAAGAAAATACTTCCGCTTCTCGTAGCGAACATCCTGCAAACAGAC
GAGACAACAGGGCAAAAGTTCTTGGATGAAATTTGGCGCAAGCAGATCAAGGGAAGAGAAACCGTCGCGT
CCAGGTGCGCCCGGATTGAAACCGTGCGAAAGTCCTTTGGCGGGGGATTCAACATCGCATACAACACAGC
CCAGTATCGCGAAGTAAATAAGCTTCCTCGGAATGCACAGGATAAGGAGCTGCTGACAATTCGCGATCGG
GTTGCGGAGACTGCCGATTTTATTGCAGCGAATCTCGGTCTTTCTGACGAGCAAAAGAGAAAATTCGCTA
ACCCCTTTAGTCTGGCACAGTTTTATACCCTGATTGAGACAGAAGTCAGCGGGTTCTCTGCGACCACACT
GGCAGTGCATCTCGAAAACGCATGGCGCATGACTATAAAGGATGCGGTAATCAACGGGGAAACCGTTCGA
GCAGCGCAATGCAGCAGGCTGCCAGCCGAGACAGCACGCCCATTTGACGGCTTGGTCAGGAGACTGGTCG
ATAGGCAGGCGTGGGAAATAGCCAAGCGGGTTTCCACAGATATCCAGTCTAAGGTTGACTTTTCTAATGG
AATCGTAGACGTTAGCATCTTCGTGGAAGAGAATAAGTTTGAGTTTTCCGCCTCCGTCGCGGATCTTAAG
AAAAACAAGCGGGTTAAGGACAAGATGTTGAGCGAGGCCGAGAAGCTGGAGACACGGTGGCTGATAAAGA
ATGAGCGCATAAAGAAAGCAAGCCGCGGAACCTGCCCCTACACCGGCGACCGCTTGGCCGAAGGAGGAGA
GATCGACCACATTCTCCCGAGATCCCTGATTAAAGATGCAAGAGGAATCGTGTTCAATGCAGAGCCCAAC
CTGATCTATGCCTCCTCCAGGGGCAATCAGTTGAAGAAGAACCAGCGGTATAGCCTTTCAGACCTGAAGG
CAAATTACCGGAATGAGATCTTCAAGACATCCAACATTGCCGCCATCACTGCCGAGATCGAAGACGTGGT
CACAAAGCTGCAGCAGACCCACCGCCTGAAGTTTTTCGATCTCCTGAACGAGCATGAACAGGATTGTGTC
AGGCACGCCCTGTTTCTGGATGACGGGTCAGAGGCTCGCGATGCAGTCCTGGAACTGCTTGCCACTCAGC
GGCGCACGAGGGTGAACGGTACACAGATTTGGATGATTAAAAATCTTGCTAACAAGATTCGGGAGGAACT
GCAGAACTGGTGTAAAACAACCAACAATAGGCTGCACTTTCAGGCAGCTGCGACCAATGTGTCTGACGCA
AAAAACTTGAGGCTGAAGCTGGCCCAAAATCAGCCAGACTTCGAAAAACCCGACATTCAGCCGATCGCCT
CACATTCAATTGATGCACTGTGCTCATTCGCAGTGGGCTCAGCAGATGCTGAGCGAGATCAGAACGGGTT
CGATTATTTGGACGGCAAGACCGTGCTGGGGCTCTATCCTCAATCATGTGAGGTAATACATCTCCAGGCC
AAGCCACAAGAGGAAAAGAGCCACTTCGATTCTGTCGCCATATTCAAAGAAGGTATCTACGCGGAACAAT
TTTTGCCTATATTCACTCTTAATGAAAAAATTTGGATAGGCTATGAGACGTTGAATGCGAAGGGGGAGCG
GTGTGGTGCTATTGAAGTGAGTGGCAAGCAGCCCAAGGAGCTGCTGGAGATGCTCGCCCCATTTTTCAAT
AAACCTGTCGGTGACCTGAGTGCTCACGCCACATATCGAATCCTGAAAAAGCCTGCCTATGAGTTTCTGG
CGAAAGCAGCCTTGCAGCCCCTCAGTGCCGAAGAAAAACGCCTCGCAGCCCTTCTCGACGCTCTCCGGTA
TTGTACTTCTCGGAAGTCACTGATGTCTCTGTTTATGGCCGCTAACGGAAAATCTCTTAAAAAGCGCGAG
GACGTGCTCAAGCCTAAACTCTTTCAACTGAAGGTAGAGCTGAAGGGGGAAAAAAGCTTTAAACTGAATG
GCAGTCTGACATTGCCGGTGAAGCAAGACTGGTTGCGGATCTGCGATTCACCAGAACTGGCTGACGCATT
CGGGAAGCCCTGTAGTGCTGACGAGTTGACCAGTAAGCTTGCTCGCATCTGGAAACGACCAGTGATGAGG
GACTTGGCGCACGCACCTGTTCGCAGAGAGTTCAGCCTGCCTGCTATCGATAATCCCTCCGGGGGATTTC
GAATTAGGAGGACAAATCTTTTTGGTAACGAGTTGTATCAGGTGCACGCAATTAATGCCAAGAAGTATAG
GGGGTTCGCCAGTGCTGGGTCCAATGTAGATTGGTCTAAAGGAATTCTGTTCAACGAATTGCAGCATGAG
AACCTCACAGAATGCGGGGGAAGATTCATCACCTCTGCAGACGTAACCCCAATGTCCGAGTGGAGGAAGG
TCGTGGCTGAGGATAACCTTTCCATCTGGATTGCCCCAGGCACAGAAGGGCGGAGGTACGTGAGGGTGGA
GACAACCTTTATTCAAGCTTCTCATTGGTTCGAACAGAGCGTGGAGAACTGGGCAATTACCTCCCCCCTG
TCACTCCCTGCCTCCTTCAAAGTAGATAAGCCCGCCGAATTTCAGAAGGCTGTGGGCACCGAGCTTTCAG
AGCTGCTGGGGCAACCTCGCAGCGAGATTTTTATTGAGAATGTAGGAAACGCTAAACACATTCGCTTTTG
GTATATTGTGGTGTCCTCCAATAAGAAGATGAATGAGAGTTATAACAATGTGAGTAAGTCAAGCAGGGCT
GACCCCAAGAAGAAGAGGAAGGTGAGGTCCATGGTCATAGCTGTTTCCTGTGTGAAATTGTTATCCGCTC
ACAATTCCACACAACATACGAGCCGGAAGCATAAAGTGTAAAGCCTGGGGTGCCTAATGAGTGAGCTAAC
TCACATTAATTGCGTTGCGCTCACTGCCCGCTTTCCAGTCGGGAAACCTGTCGTGCCAGCTGCATTAATG
AATCGGCCAACGCGCGGGGAGAGGCGGTTTGCGTATTGGGCGCTCTTCCGCTTCCTCGCTCACTGACTCG
CTGCGCTCGGTCGTTCGGCTGCGTCTTCCGCTTCCTCGCTCACTGACTCGCTGCGCTCGGTCGTTCGGCT
GCGGCGAGCGGTATCAGCTCACTCAAAGGCGGTAATACGGTTATCCACAGAATCAGGGGATAACGCAGGA
AAGAACATGTGAGCAAAAGGCCAGCAAAAGGCCAGGAACCGTAAAAAGGCCGCGTTGCTGGCGTTTTTCC
ATAGGCTCCGCCCCCCTGACGAGCATCACAAAAATCGACGCTCAAGTCAGAGGTGGCGAAACCCGACAGG
ACTATAAAGATACCAGGCGTTTCCCCCTGGAAGCTCCCTCGTGCGCTCTCCTGTTCCGACCCTGCCGCTT
ACCGGATACCTGTCCGCCTTTCTCCCTTCGGGAAGCGTGGCGCTTTCTCATAGCTCACGCTGTAGGTATC
TCAGTTCGGTGTAGGTCGTTCGCTCCAAGCTGGGCTGTGTGCACGAACCCCCCGTTCAGCCCGACCGCTG
CGCCTTATCCGGTAACTATCGTCTTGAGTCCAACCCGGTAAGACACGACTTATCGCCACTGGCAGCAGCC
ACTGGTAACAGGATTAGCAGAGCGAGGTATGTAGGCGGTGCTACAGAGTTCTTGAAGTGGTGGCCTAACT
ACGGCTACACTAGAAGAACAGTATTTGGTATCTGCGCTCTGCTGAAGCCAGTTACCTTCGGAAAAAGAGT
TGGTAGCTCTTGATCCGGCAAACAAACCACCGCTGGTAGCGGTGGTTTTTTTGTTTGCAAGCAGCAGATT
ACGCGCAGAAAAAAAGGATCTCAAGAAGATCCTTTGATCTTTTCTACGGGGTCTGACGCTCAGTGGAACG
AAAACTCACGTTAAGGGATTTTGGTCATGAGATTATCAAAAAGGATCTTCACCTAGATCCTTTTAAATTA
AAAATGAAGTTTTAAATCAATCTAAAGTATATATGAGTAAACTTGGTCTGACAGTTACCAATGCTTAATC
AGTGAGGCACCTATCTCAGCGATCTGTCTATTTCGTTCATCCATAGTTGCCTGACTCCCCGTCGTGTAGA
TAACTACGATACGGGAGGGCTTACCATCTGGCCCCAGTGCTGCAATGATACCGCGAGACCCACGCTCACC
GGCTCCAGATTTATCAGCAATAAACCAGCCAGCCGGAAGGGCCGAGCGCAGAAGTGGTCCTGCAACTTTA
TCCGCCTCCATCCAGTCTATTAATTGTTGCCGGGAAGCTAGAGTAAGTAGTTCGCCAGTTAATAGTTTGC
GCAACGTTGTTGCCATTGCTACAGGCATCGTGGTGTCACGCTCGTCGTTTGGTATGGCTTCATTCAGCTC
CGGTTCCCAACGATCAAGGCGAGTTACATGATCCCCCATGTTGTGCAAAAAAGCGGTTAGCTCCTTCGGT
CCTCCGATCGTTGTCAGAAGTAAGTTGGCCGCAGTGTTATCACTCATGGTTATGGCAGCACTGCATAATT
CTCTTACTGTCATGCCATCCGTAAGATGCTTTTCTGTGACTGGTGAGTACTCAACCAAGTCATTCTGAGA
ATAGTGTATGCGGCGACCGAGTTGCTCTTGCCCGGCGTCAATACGGGATAATACCGCGCCACATAGCAGA
ACTTTAAAAGTGCTCATCATTGGAAAACGTTCTTCGGGGCGAAAACTCTCAAGGATCTTACCGCTGTTGA
GATCCAGTTCGATGTAACCCACTCGTGCACCCAACTGATCTTCAGCATCTTTTACTTTCACCAGCGTTTC
TGGGTGAGCAAAAACAGGAAGGCAAAATGCCGCAAAAAAGGGAATAAGGGCGACACGGAAATGTTGAATA
CTCATACTCTTCCTTTTTCAATATTATTGAAGCATTTATCAGGGTTATTGTCTCATGAGCGGATACATAT
TTGAATGTATTTAGAAAAATAAACAAATAGGGGTTCCGCGCACATTTCCCCGAAAAGTGCCACCTGACGT
CTAAGAAACCATTATTATCATGACATTAACCTATAAAAATAGGCGTATCACGAGGCCCTTTCGTCTCGCG
CGTTTCGGTGATGACGG
