>Addgene plasmid #103104 | pUC19-E7H313 | depositor partial sequence | sequence record 195245 | E7H313
ATGACACAAAGTGAGCGGCGCTTTAGCTGTAGCATCGGAATAGATATGGGGGCTAAGTATACCGGCGTAT
TCTATGCGCTCTTTGACCGCGAAGAGCTCCCCACCAATCTCAACTCAAAGGCAATGACCCTTGTTATGCC
CGAAACCGGCCCAAGATACGTGCAGGCACAACGCACCGCCGTTCGGCACAGGCTGCGGGGTCAGAAACGG
TATACACTGGCTCGCAAACTTGCATTCCTCGTAGTGGATGACATGATCAAGAAGCAGGAGAAGCGCCTGA
CAGATGAGGAGTGGAAGCGAGGGCGCGAAGCTCTCAGTGGGCTGTTGAAAAGGAGAGGTTACAGTAGGCC
GAATGCCGATGGTGAGGATCTGACCCCACTCGAGAACGTTAGGGCAGATGTCTTCGCCGCACATCCAGCG
TTTAGCACTTACTTTTCTGAGGTGCGGAGCCTGGCAGAGCAGTGGGAAGAGTTCACCGCCAATATCAGTA
ATGTCGAGAAGTTTCTGGGCGATCCCAACATCCCGGCCGACAAAGAGTTTATCGAATTCGCAGTGGCTGA
AGGGCTGATCGATAAAACCGAGAAGAAGGCCTACCAATCTGCACTGTCCACCTTGAGAGCTAACGCCAAC
GTCCTGACTGGCTTGAGGCAAATGGGACATAAGCCCAGAAGCGAATACTTTAAAGCGATTGAAGCCGATC
TGAAGAAGGACTCTCGGCTGGCCAAGATTAACGAGGCATTTGGAGGAGCTGAAAGGCTGGCTAGGCTCTT
GGGAAACCTGAGTAACCTGCAGCTGAGGGCCGAGAGATGGTATTTTAATGCTCCTGACATTATGAAGGAT
CGCGGCTGGGAACCAGATCGGTTTAAGAAGACTTTGGTGCGCGCCTTTAAGTTTTTCCATCCAGCAAAAG
ACCAGAATAAACAGCACCTGGAACTGATTAAGCAAATAGAGAACAGCGAGGATATCATCGAAACCCTTTG
CACCCTCGATCCCAACAGAACCATCCCCCCATATGAGGACCAGAACAACCGGCGGCCCCCCCTCGATCAG
ACTCTGCTCCTCTCTCCCGAAAAACTTACCCGCCAGTATGGCGAAATTTGGAAGACCTGGAGCGCCCGGC
TTACTTCTGCTGAGCCCACCCTGGCCCCCGCCGCGGAAATTCTTGAACGGTCAACAGACAGGAAATCAAG
AGTTGCCGTTAACGGTCATGAGCCTCTCCCAACGCTCGCATATCAACTGAGTTACGCACTCCAGCGAGCA
TTTGACAGATCCAAAGCCCTCGATCCCTACGCTCTGCGGGCTTTGGCGGCAGGGAGCAAATCCAACAAGC
TGACTTCTGCCCGCACCGCCCTCGAAAATTGCATTGGAGGGCAGAATGTTAAGACTTTCCTGGACTGCGC
CCGCCGGTACTATCGCGAGGCTGACGACGCCAAGGTTGGCTTGTGGTTTGATAACGCAGACGGACTGCTG
GAAAGGAGTGACCTCCACCCACCCATGAAAAAGAAAATACTTCCGCTTCTCGTAGCGAACATCCTGCAAA
CAGACGAGACAACAGGGCAAAAGTTCTTGGATGAAATTTGGCGCAAGCAGATCAAGGGAAGAGAAACCGT
CGCGTCCAGGTGCGCCCGGATTGAAACCGTGCGAAAGTCCTTTGGCGGGGGATTCAACATCGCATACAAC
ACAGCCCAGTATCGCGAAGTAAATAAGCTTCCTCGGAATGCACAGGATAAGGAGCTGCTGACAATTCGCG
ATCGGGTTGCGGAGACTGCCGATTTTATTGCAGCGAATCTCGGTCTTTCTGACGAGCAAAAGAGAAAATT
CGCTAACCCCTTTAGTCTGGCACAGTTTTATACCCTGATTGAGACAGAAGTCAGCGGGTTCTCTGCGACC
ACACTGGCAGTGCATCTCGAAAACGCATGGCGCATGACTATAAAGGATGCGGTAATCAACGGGGAAACCG
TTCGAGCAGCGCAATGCAGCAGGCTGCCAGCCGAGACAGCACGCCCATTTGACGGCTTGGTCAGGAGACT
GGTCGATAGGCAGGCGTGGGAAATAGCCAAGCGGGTTTCCACAGATATCCAGTCTAAGGTTGACTTTTCT
AATGGAATCGTAGACGTTAGCATCTTCGTGGAAGAGAATAAGTTTGAGTTTTCCGCCTCCGTCGCGGATC
TTAAGAAAAACAAGCGGGTTAAGGACAAGATGTTGAGCGAGGCCGAGAAGCTGGAGACACGGTGGCTGAT
AAAGAATGAGCGCATAAAGAAAGCAAGCCGCGGAACCTGCCCCTACACCGGCGACCGCTTGGCCGAAGGA
GGAGAGATCGACCACATTCTCCCGAGATCCCTGATTAAAGATGCAAGAGGAATCGTGTTCAATGCAGAGC
CCAACCTGATCTATGCCTCCTCCAGGGGCAATCAGTTGAAGAAGAACCAGCGGTATAGCCTTTCAGACCT
GAAGGCAAATTACCGGAATGAGATCTTCAAGACATCCAACATTGCCGCCATCACTGCCGAGATCGAAGAC
GTGGTCACAAAGCTGCAGCAGACCCACCGCCTGAAGTTTTTCGATCTCCTGAACGAGCATGAACAGGATT
GTGTCAGGCACGCCCTGTTTCTGGATGACGGGTCAGAGGCTCGCGATGCAGTCCTGGAACTGCTTGCCAC
TCAGCGGCGCACGAGGGTGAACGGTACACAGATTTGGATGATTAAAAATCTTGCTAACAAGATTCGGGAG
GAACTGCAGAACTGGTGTAAAACAACCAACAATAGGCTGCACTTTCAGGCAGCTGCGACCAATGTGTCTG
ACGCAAAAAACTTGAGGCTGAAGCTGGCCCAAAATCAGCCAGACTTCGAAAAACCCGACATTCAGCCGAT
CGCCTCACATTCAATTGATGCACTGTGCTCATTCGCAGTGGGCTCAGCAGATGCTGAGCGAGATCAGAAC
GGGTTCGATTATTTGGACGGCAAGACCGTGCTGGGGCTCTATCCTCAATCATGTGAGGTAATACATCTCC
AGGCCAAGCCACAAGAGGAAAAGAGCCACTTCGATTCTGTCGCCATATTCAAAGAAGGTATCTACGCGGA
ACAATTTTTGCCTATATTCACTCTTAATGAAAAAATTTGGATAGGCTATGAGACGTTGAATGCGAAGGGG
GAGCGGTGTGGTGCTATTGAAGTGAGTGGCAAGCAGCCCAAGGAGCTGCTGGAGATGCTCGCCCCATTTT
TCAATAAACCTGTCGGTGACCTGAGTGCTCACGCCACATATCGAATCCTGAAAAAGCCTGCCTATGAGTT
TCTGGCGAAAGCAGCCTTGCAGCCCCTCAGTGCCGAAGAAAAACGCCTCGCAGCCCTTCTCGACGCTCTC
CGGTATTGTACTTCTCGGAAGTCACTGATGTCTCTGTTTATGGCCGCTAACGGAAAATCTCTTAAAAAGC
GCGAGGACGTGCTCAAGCCTAAACTCTTTCAACTGAAGGTAGAGCTGAAGGGGGAAAAAAGCTTTAAACT
GAATGGCAGTCTGACATTGCCGGTGAAGCAAGACTGGTTGCGGATCTGCGATTCACCAGAACTGGCTGAC
GCATTCGGGAAGCCCTGTAGTGCTGACGAGTTGACCAGTAAGCTTGCTCGCATCTGGAAACGACCAGTGA
TGAGGGACTTGGCGCACGCACCTGTTCGCAGAGAGTTCAGCCTGCCTGCTATCGATAATCCCTCCGGGGG
ATTTCGAATTAGGAGGACAAATCTTTTTGGTAACGAGTTGTATCAGGTGCACGCAATTAATGCCAAGAAG
TATAGGGGGTTCGCCAGTGCTGGGTCCAATGTAGATTGGTCTAAAGGAATTCTGTTCAACGAATTGCAGC
ATGAGAACCTCACAGAATGCGGGGGAAGATTCATCACCTCTGCAGACGTAACCCCAATGTCCGAGTGGAG
GAAGGTCGTGGCTGAGGATAACCTTTCCATCTGGATTGCCCCAGGCACAGAAGGGCGGAGGTACGTGAGG
GTGGAGACAACCTTTATTCAAGCTTCTCATTGGTTCGAACAGAGCGTGGAGAACTGGGCAATTACCTCCC
CCCTGTCACTCCCTGCCTCCTTCAAAGTAGATAAGCCCGCCGAATTTCAGAAGGCTGTGGGCACCGAGCT
TTCAGAGCTGCTGGGGCAACCTCGCAGCGAGATTTTTATTGAGAATGTAGGAAACGCTAAACACATTCGC
TTTTGGTATATTGTGGTGTCCTCCAATAAGAAGATGAATGAGAGTTATAACAATGTGAGTAAGTCA
